Addgene plasmid #57917: mKOet-EB3-7
Purpose: Localization: MT End Binding Protein, Excitation: 548, Emission: 561
Depositing lab: Michael Davidson. Depositing organization: Florida State University, Tallahassee.
Backbone
  Vector backbone: mKOet
  Backbone size w/o insert (bp): 4750
  Vector type: Mammalian Expression
  Selectable markers: Neomycin (select with G418)
Growth in bacteria
  Bacterial resistance: Kanamycin, 50 μg/mL
  Growth temperature: 37°C
  Growth strain: DH5alpha
  Copy number: High Copy
Gene/Insert
  Gene/Insert name: EB3 (alt name: NM_012326.2)
  Species: H. sapiens (human)
  Entrez Gene: MAPRE3 (a.k.a. EB3, EBF3, EBF3-S, RP3)
  Promoter: CMV
  Tag / fusion protein: mKOet
  Cloning method: Unknown
  Sequencing primers: 5′ CMV-F; 3′ SV40pA-R
Terms and licenses: Academic/Nonprofit Terms; Industry Terms: Not Available to Industry
Depositor comments: . Excitation = 548; Emission = 561
How to cite: mKOet-EB3-7 was a gift from Michael Davidson (Addgene plasmid # 57917 ; http://n2t.net/addgene:57917 ; RRID:Addgene_57917)
