[The description below was written by a language model from this plasmid's Addgene catalogue record.]
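Description:
mKOet-EB3-7 is a mammalian expression plasmid that produces human EB3 (the microtubule end-binding protein encoded by MAPRE3) fused to the orange fluorescent protein mKOet. It is built on an mKOet backbone of about 4.75 kb (size without the insert). In bacteria it is maintained as a high-copy plasmid under kanamycin selection, and in mammalian cells it carries a neomycin resistance marker, so transfected cells can be selected with G418 to obtain stable lines. The record does not name the origin of replication. It also gives no feature table, so the exact layout of the backbone elements cannot be confirmed beyond the catalogue fields.

Expression of the fusion is driven by the CMV promoter, a strong constitutive promoter in most mammalian cell types. The listed 3′ sequencing primer suggests that an SV40 polyadenylation signal lies downstream of the open reading frame. The record does not say whether mKOet sits at the N- or C-terminus of EB3. It also does not describe the linker, although the "7" in the name may refer to linker length, and the cloning method is listed as unknown.

EB3 binds the growing plus ends of microtubules. A fluorescent EB3 fusion is therefore commonly used as a localization marker that labels these tips as moving comet-like structures in live cells, which allows microtubule polymerization dynamics to be imaged. The stated spectral properties of the tag are excitation at 548 nm and emission at 561 nm. This places it in the orange channel, where it can be combined with green or far-red probes in multicolour imaging.
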