>Addgene plasmid #57917 | mKOet-EB3-7 | depositor partial sequence | sequence record 89065 | insert sequence
GCGCTACCGGACTCAGATCTCGAGCTCAAGCTTCGAATTCTGCAGTCGACTGCCACCATGGCCGTCAATG
TGTACTCCACATCTGTGACCAGTGAAAATCTGAGTCGCCATGATATGCTTGCATGGGTCAACGACTCCCT
GCACCTCAACTATACCAAGATAGAACAGCTTTGTTCAGGGGCAGCCTACTGCCAGTTCATGGACATGCTC
TTCCCCGGCTGTGTGCACTTGAGGAAAGTGAAGTTCCAGGCCAAACTAGAGCATGAATACATCCACAACT
TCAAGGTGCTGCAAGCAGCTTTCAAGAAGATGGGTGTTGACAAAATCATTCCTGTAGAGAAATTAGTGAA
AGGAAAATTCCAAGATAATTTTGAGTTTATTCAGTGGTTTAAGAAATTCTTTGACGCAAACTATGATGGA
AAGGATTACAACCCTCTGCTGGCGCGGCAGGGCCAGGACGTAGCGCCACCTCCTAACCCAGGTGATCAGA
TCTTCAACAAATCCAAGAAACTCATTGGCACAGCAGTTCCACAGAGGACGTCCCCCACAGGCCCAAAAAA
CATGCAGACCTCTGGCCGGCTGAGCAATGTGGCCCCCCCCTGCATTCTCCGGAAGAATCCTCCATCAGCC
CGAAATGGCGGCCATGAGACTGATGCCCAAATTCTTGAACTCAACCAACAGCTGGTGGACTTGAAGCTGA
CAGTGGATGGGCTGGAGAAGGAACGTGACTTCTACTTCAGCAAACTTCGTGACATCGAGCTCATCTGCCA
GGAGCATGAAAGTGAAAACAGCCCTGTTATCTCAGGCATCATTGGCATCCTCTATGCCACAGAGGAAGGA
TTCGCACCCCCTGAGGACGATGAGATTGAAGAGCATCAACAAGAAGACCAGGACGAGTACCTGGATCCAC
CGGTCGCCACCATGGTGAGCAAGGGCGAGGAGAATAACATGGCCGTGATTAAACCAGAGATGAAGATGAG
GTACTACATGGACGGCTCCGTCAATGGGCATGAGTTCACAATTGAAGGTGAAGGCACAGGCAGACCTTAC
GAGGGACATCAAGAGATGACACTACGCGTCACAATGGCCAAGGGCGGGCCAATGCCTTTCGCGTTTGACT
TAGTGTCACACGTGTTCTGTTACGGCCACAGACCTTTTACTAAATATCCAGAAGAGATACCAGACTATTT
CAAACAAGCATTTCCTGAAGGCCTGTCATGGGAAAGGTCGTTGGAGTTCGAAGATGGTGGGTCCGCTTCA
GTCAGTGCGCATATAAGCCTTAGAGGAAACACCTTCTACCACAAATCCAAATTTACTGGGGTTAACTTTC
CTGCCGATGGTCCTATCATGCAAAACCAAAGTGTTGATTGGGAGCCATCAACCGAGAAAATTACTGCCAG
CGACGGAGTTCTGAAGGGTGATGTTACGATGTACCTAAAACTTGAAGGAGGCGGCAATCACAAATGCCAA
TTCAAGACTACTTACAAGGCGGCAAAAAAGATTCTTAAAATGCCAGGAAGCCATTACATCAGCCATCGCC
TCGTCAGGAAAACCGAAGGCAACATTACTGAGCTGGTAGAAGATGCAGTAGCTCATTCCGGCGGCATGGA
CGAGCTGTACAAGTAAGCGGCCGCGACTCTAGATCATAATCAGCCATACCACATT
